Addgene plasmid #218709: pCDB179-mRFP
Purpose: Encodes codon optimized mRFP enzyme for bacterial expression
Depositing lab: Gregg Beckham. Depositing organization: National Laboratory of the Rockies (NLR). Publication: Enabling high-throughput enzyme discovery and engineering with a low-cost, robot-assisted pipeline. Norton-Baker B, Denton MCR, Murphy NP, Fram B, Lim S, Erickson E, Gauthier NP, Beckham GT. Sci Rep. 2024 Jun 24;14(1):14449. doi: 10.1038/s41598-024-64938-0. PubMed 38914665.
Backbone
  Vector backbone: pCDB179
  Vector type: Bacterial Expression
Growth in bacteria
  Bacterial resistance: Kanamycin, 50 μg/mL
  Growth temperature: 37°C
  Growth strain: DH5alpha
  Copy number: High Copy
Gene/Insert
  Gene/Insert name: mRFP
  Species: Synthetic
  Tag / fusion protein: 10xHis (N terminal on backbone)
  Cloning method: Gene Synthesis
Terms and licenses: Academic/Nonprofit Terms; Industry Terms: Not Available to Industry
How to cite: pCDB179-mRFP was a gift from Gregg Beckham (Addgene plasmid # 218709 ; http://n2t.net/addgene:218709 ; RRID:Addgene_218709)
