[The description below was written by a language model from this plasmid's Addgene catalogue record and pLannotate feature annotations shown in this document.]
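Description:
pCDB179-mRFP is a bacterial expression plasmid of about 6.2 kb built on the pCDB179 backbone, a pET-style vector for T7-driven protein production in E. coli. It is maintained through a ColE1/pMB1-type origin and selected with kanamycin via an aph(3')-Ia resistance gene. The catalogue lists it as high copy, although the feature table also shows the rop gene and the pBR322 bom region, elements usually associated with tighter copy-number control. An f1 origin is present as well, and short tetracycline-resistance fragments and a partial AmpR promoter appear to be non-functional remnants of the vector lineage.

The expression cassette consists of a T7 promoter followed by a lac operator and the strong phage T7 gene 10 ribosome binding site, with a plasmid-borne lacI gene under its own promoter supplying repressor. Transcription therefore depends on T7 RNA polymerase from a suitable host strain and is inducible with IPTG. The open reading frame begins with a polyhistidine tag (recorded as 10xHis in the catalogue, detected as 9xHis by the annotation software), continues directly into yeast SMT3 (SUMO), and then into a synthetic, codon-optimized mRFP1, the monomeric Discosoma-derived red fluorescent protein. A T7 terminator lies downstream. The His tag allows metal-affinity purification, and a SUMO fusion partner typically aids solubility and can be removed by a SUMO-specific protease.

The catalogue describes the purpose as bacterial expression of codon-optimized mRFP, and the associated work concerns a low-cost, robot-assisted pipeline for high-throughput enzyme discovery and engineering. The record does not spell out the construct's exact role in that pipeline.
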