Features (pLannotate 1.2.2; 20 found; start..end, strand, type, name):
     18..67      +  CDS            SET1 (fragment): solubility-enhancement tag derived from T7 phage gene 10B
     75..122     +  terminator     T7 terminator: transcription terminator for bacteriophage T7 RNA polymerase
    159..587     +  rep_origin     f1 ori (sequence partly withheld): f1 bacteriophage origin of replication; arrow indicates direction of (+) strand synthesis
    640..697     +  promoter       AmpR promoter (fragment): bla
    706..1521    -  CDS            KanR: aminoglycoside phosphotransferase; aph(3')-Ia; confers resistance to kanamycin in bacteria or G418 (Geneticin®) in eukaryotes
   1643..2231    +  rep_origin     ori: high-copy-number ColE1/pMB1/pBR322/pUC origin of replication
   2417..2556    -  misc_feature   bom: basis of mobility region from pBR322
   2658..2849    -  CDS            rop: Rop protein, which maintains plasmids at low copy number; rop
   2866..3246    +  CDS            YPB1_ECOLX: Protein predicted: Swiss-Prot protein existence level 4. From Escherichia coli.
   3318..3609    -  CDS            TcR (fragment): tetracycline efflux protein; tet; confers resistance to tetracycline
   3624..3645    -  protein_bind   CAP binding site: CAP binding activates transcription in the presence of cAMP. E. coli catabolite activator protein
   3658..4740    -  CDS            lacI: lac repressor; lacI; The lac repressor binds to the lac operator to inhibit transcription in E. coli. This inhibition can be relieved by adding lactose or isopropyl-β-D-thiogalactopyranoside (IPTG).
   4741..4818    -  promoter       lacI promoter: lacI
   4826..5105    -  CDS            TcR (fragment): tetracycline efflux protein; tet; confers resistance to tetracycline
   5131..5149    +  promoter       T7 promoter: promoter for bacteriophage T7 RNA polymerase
   5154..5170    +  protein_bind   lac operator: The lac repressor binds to the lac operator to inhibit transcription in E. coli. This inhibition can be relieved by adding lactose or isopropyl-β-D-thiogalactopyranoside (IPTG). lac repressor encoded by lacI
   5189..5211    +  RBS            RBS: efficient ribosome binding site from bacteriophage T7 gene 10 (Olins and Rangwala, 1989)
   5225..5251    +  CDS            9xHis: 9xHis affinity tag
   5261..5554    +  CDS            SMT3: SMT3_YEAST - Experimental evidence at protein level: Swiss-Prot protein existence level 1. Not known; suppressor of MIF2 mutations. From Saccharomyces cerevisiae (strain ATCC 204508 / S288c) (Baker's yeast).
   5555..6229    +  CDS            mRFP1: mRFP1 is a basic (constitutively fluorescent) red fluorescent protein published in 2002, derived from Discosoma sp.. It is reported to be a somewhat slowly-maturing monomer with low acid sensitivity.
>Addgene plasmid #218709 | pCDB179-mRFP | addgene full sequence | sequence record 434221 | Addgene NGS Result
TAATGATCGAGGATCCGGCTGCTAACAAAGCCCGAAAGGAAGCTGAGTTGGCTGCTGCCACCGCTGAGCA
ATAACTAGCATAACCCCTTGGGGCCTCTAAACGGGTCTTGAGGGGTTTTTTGCTGAAAGGAGGAACTATA
TCCGGATTGGCGAATGGG
[124 nt withheld, positions 159-282]
C
[91 nt withheld, positions 284-374]
A
[49 nt withheld, positions 376-424]
CCTTTGACGTTGGAGTCCACGTTCTTT
[37 nt withheld, positions 452-488]
ACCCTATCTCGGTCTATTCTTTTGATTTATAAGGGATTTTGCCGATTTCGGCCTATTGGTTAAAAAATGA
GCTGATTTAACAAAAATTTAACGCGAATTTTAACAAAATATTAACGCTTACAATTTAGGTGGCACTTTTC
GGGGAAATGTGCGCGGAACCCCTATTTGTTTATTTTTCTAAATACATTCAAATATGTATCCGCTCATGAA
TTAATTCTTAGAAAAACTCATCGAGCATCAAATGAAACTGCAATTTATTCATATCAGGATTATCAATACC
ATATTTTTGAAAAAGCCGTTTCTGTAATGAAGGAGAAAACTCACCGAGGCAGTTCCATAGGATGGCAAGA
TCCTGGTATCGGTCTGCGATTCCGACTCGTCCAACATCAATACAACCTATTAATTTCCCCTCGTCAAAAA
TAAGGTTATCAAGTGAGAAATCACCATGAGTGACGACTGAATCCGGTGAGAATGGCAAAAGTTTATGCAT
TTCTTTCCAGACTTGTTCAACAGGCCAGCCATTACGCTCGTCATCAAAATCACTCGCATCAACCAAACCG
TTATTCATTCGTGATTGCGCCTGAGCGAGACGAAATACGCGATCGCTGTTAAAAGGACAATTACAAACAG
GAATCGAATGCAACCGGCGCAGGAACACTGCCAGCGCATCAACAATATTTTCACCTGAATCAGGATATTC
TTCTAATACCTGGAATGCTGTTTTCCCGGGGATCGCAGTGGTGAGTAACCATGCATCATCAGGAGTACGG
ATAAAATGCTTGATGGTCGGAAGAGGCATAAATTCCGTCAGCCAGTTTAGTCTGACCATCTCATCTGTAA
CATCATTGGCAACGCTACCTTTGCCATGTTTCAGAAACAACTCTGGCGCATCGGGCTTCCCATACAATCG
ATAGATTGTCGCACCTGATTGCCCGACATTATCGCGAGCCCATTTATACCCATATAAATCAGCATCCATG
TTGGAATTTAATCGCGGCCTAGAGCAAGACGTTTCCCGTTGAATATGGCTCATAACACCCCTTGTATTAC
TGTTTATGTAAGCAGACAGTTTTATTGTTCATGACCAAAATCCCTTAACGTGAGTTTTCGTTCCACTGAG
CGTCAGACCCCGTAGAAAAGATCAAAGGATCTTCTTGAGATCCTTTTTTTCTGCGCGTAATCTGCTGCTT
GCAAACAAAAAAACCACCGCTACCAGCGGTGGTTTGTTTGCCGGATCAAGAGCTACCAACTCTTTTTCCG
AAGGTAACTGGCTTCAGCAGAGCGCAGATACCAAATACTGTCCTTCTAGTGTAGCCGTAGTTAGGCCACC
ACTTCAAGAACTCTGTAGCACCGCCTACATACCTCGCTCTGCTAATCCTGTTACCAGTGGCTGCTGCCAG
TGGCGATAAGTCGTGTCTTACCGGGTTGGACTCAAGACGATAGTTACCGGATAAGGCGCAGCGGTCGGGC
TGAACGGGGGGTTCGTGCACACAGCCCAGCTTGGAGCGAACGACCTACACCGAACTGAGATACCTACAGC
GTGAGCTATGAGAAAGCGCCACGCTTCCCGAAGGGAGAAAGGCGGACAGGTATCCGGTAAGCGGCAGGGT
CGGAACAGGAGAGCGCACGAGGGAGCTTCCAGGGGGAAACGCCTGGTATCTTTATAGTCCTGTCGGGTTT
CGCCACCTCTGACTTGAGCGTCGATTTTTGTGATGCTCGTCAGGGGGGCGGAGCCTATGGAAAAACGCCA
GCAACGCGGCCTTTTTACGGTTCCTGGCCTTTTGCTGGCCTTTTGCTCACATGTTCTTTCCTGCGTTATC
CCCTGATTCTGTGGATAACCGTATTACCGCCTTTGAGTGAGCTGATACCGCTCGCCGCAGCCGAACGACC
GAGCGCAGCGAGTCAGTGAGCGAGGAAGCGGAAGAGCGCCTGATGCGGTATTTTCTCCTTACGCATCTGT
GCGGTATTTCACACCGCAATGGTGCACTCTCAGTACAATCTGCTCTGATGCCGCATAGTTAAGCCAGTAT
ACACTCCGCTATCGCTACGTGACTGGGTCATGGCTGCGCCCCGACACCCGCCAACACCCGCTGACGCGCC
CTGACGGGCTTGTCTGCTCCCGGCATCCGCTTACAGACAAGCTGTGACCGTCTCCGGGAGCTGCATGTGT
CAGAGGTTTTCACCGTCATCACCGAAACGCGCGAGGCAGCTGCGGTAAAGCTCATCAGCGTGGTCGTGAA
GCGATTCACAGATGTCTGCCTGTTCATCCGCGTCCAGCTCGTTGAGTTTCTCCAGAAGCGTTAATGTCTG
GCTTCTGATAAAGCGGGCCATGTTAAGGGCGGTTTTTTCCTGTTTGGTCACTGATGCCTCCGTGTAAGGG
GGATTTCTGTTCATGGGGGTAATGATACCGATGAAACGAGAGAGGATGCTCACGATACGGGTTACTGATG
ATGAACATGCCCGGTTACTGGAACGTTGTGAGGGTAAACAACTGGCGGTATGGATGCGGCGGGACCAGAG
AAAAATCACTCAGGGTCAATGCCAGCGCTTCGTTAATACAGATGTAGGTGTTCCACAGGGTAGCCAGCAG
CATCCTGCGATGCAGATCCGGAACATAATGGTGCAGGGCGCTGACTTCCGCGTTTCCAGACTTTACGAAA
CACGGAAACCGAAGACCATTCATGTTGTTGCTCAGGTCGCAGACGTTTTGCAGCAGCAGTCGCTTCACGT
TCGCTCGCGTATCGGTGATTCATTCTGCTAACCAGTAAGGCAACCCCGCCAGCCTAGCCGGGTCCTCAAC
GACAGGAGCACGATCATGCGCACCCGTGGGGCCGCCATGCCGGCGATAATGGCCTGCTTCTCGCCGAAAC
GTTTGGTGGCGGGACCAGTGACGAAGGCTTGAGCGAGGGCGTGCAAGATTCCGAATACCGCAAGCGACAG
GCCGATCATCGTCGCGCTCCAGCGAAAGCGGTCCTCGCCGAAAATGACCCAGAGCGCTGCCGGCACCTGT
CCTACGAGTTGCATGATAAAGAAGACAGTCATAAGTGCGGCGACGATAGTCATGCCCCGCGCCCACCGGA
AGGAGCTGACTGGGTTGAAGGCTCTCAAGGGCATCGGTCGAGATCCCGGTGCCTAATGAGTGAGCTAACT
TACATTAATTGCGTTGCGCTCACTGCCCGCTTTCCAGTCGGGAAACCTGTCGTGCCAGCTGCATTAATGA
ATCGGCCAACGCGCGGGGAGAGGCGGTTTGCGTATTGGGCGCCAGGGTGGTTTTTCTTTTCACCAGTGAG
ACGGGCAACAGCTGATTGCCCTTCACCGCCTGGCCCTGAGAGAGTTGCAGCAAGCGGTCCACGCTGGTTT
GCCCCAGCAGGCGAAAATCCTGTTTGATGGTGGTTAACGGCGGGATATAACATGAGCTGTCTTCGGTATC
GTCGTATCCCACTACCGAGATGTCCGCACCAACGCGCAGCCCGGACTCGGTAATGGCGCGCATTGCGCCC
AGCGCCATCTGATCGTTGGCAACCAGCATCGCAGTGGGAACGATGCCCTCATTCAGCATTTGCATGGTTT
GTTGAAAACCGGACATGGCACTCCAGTCGCCTTCCCGTTCCGCTATCGGCTGAATTTGATTGCGAGTGAG
ATATTTATGCCAGCCAGCCAGACGCAGACGCGCCGAGACAGAACTTAATGGGCCCGCTAACAGCGCGATT
TGCTGGTGACCCAATGCGACCAGATGCTCCACGCCCAGTCGCGTACCGTCTTCATGGGAGAAAATAATAC
TGTTGATGGGTGTCTGGTCAGAGACATCAAGAAATAACGCCGGAACATTAGTGCAGGCAGCTTCCACAGC
AATGGCATCCTGGTCATCCAGCGGATAGTTAATGATCAGCCCACTGACGCGTTGCGCGAGAAGATTGTGC
ACCGCCGCTTTACAGGCTTCGACGCCGCTTCGTTCTACCATCGACACCACCACGCTGGCACCCAGTTGAT
CGGCGCGAGATTTAATCGCCGCGACAATTTGCGACGGCGCGTGCAGGGCCAGACTGGAGGTGGCAACGCC
AATCAGCAACGACTGTTTGCCCGCCAGTTGTTGTGCCACGCGGTTGGGAATGTAATTCAGCTCCGCCATC
GCCGCTTCCACTTTTTCCCGCGTTTTCGCAGAAACGTGGCTGGCCTGGTTCACCACGCGGGAAACGGTCT
GATAAGAGACACCGGCATACTCTGCGACATCGTATAACGTTACTGGTTTCACATTCACCACCCTGAATTG
ACTCTCTTCCGGGCGCTATCATGCCATACCGCGAAAGGTTTTGCGCCATTCGATGGTGTCCGGGATCTCG
ACGCTCTCCCTTATGCGACTCCTGCATTAGGAAGCAGCCCAGTAGTAGGTTGAGGCCGTTGAGCACCGCC
GCCGCAAGGAATGGTGCATGCAAGGAGATGGCGCCCAACAGTCCCCCGGCCACGGGGCCTGCCACCATAC
CCACGCCGAAACAAGCGCTCATGAGCCCGAAGTGGCGAGCCCGATCTTCCCCATCGGTGATGTCGGCGAT
ATAGGCGCCAGCAACCGCACCTGTGGCGCCGGTGATGCCGGCCACGATGCGTCCGGCGTAGAGGATCGAG
ATCGATCTCGATCCCGCGAAATTAATACGACTCACTATAGGGAAATTGTGAGCGGATAACAATTCCCCTC
TAGAAATAATTTTGTTTAACTTTAAGAAGGAGATATACATATGGGTCACCACCACCACCACCACCACCAC
CACCACGGTAGCCTGCAAGATTCGGAAGTCAACCAAGAAGCAAAGCCGGAAGTCAAGCCGGAAGTGAAAC
CGGAAACCCATATTAACCTGAAAGTTAGTGACGGCAGCTCTGAAATTTTCTTTAAGATCAAAAAGACCAC
GCCGCTGCGTCGCCTGATGGAAGCGTTTGCCAAACGTCAGGGCAAGGAAATGGATAGCCTGCGTTTCCTG
TATGACGGTATTCGCATCCAGGCAGATCAAGCGCCGGAAGACCTGGACATGGAAGACAACGACATCATTG
AAGCCCACCGTGAACAGATTGGCGGCATGGCCTCATCAGAGGACGTCATCAAGGAGTTTATGAGATTCAA
GGTCCGTATGGAAGGGAGCGTCAATGGACACGAATTCGAGATTGAAGGCGAGGGAGAGGGGCGTCCCTAC
GAGGGGACCCAAACTGCAAAATTAAAAGTCACCAAGGGTGGTCCTTTACCGTTTGCATGGGACATTCTGT
CGCCGCAATTTCAATACGGTTCTAAGGCCTACGTGAAGCACCCTGCTGACATTCCCGACTACCTTAAATT
ATCGTTTCCGGAAGGATTTAAGTGGGAGCGCGTGATGAATTTTGAGGATGGCGGTGTAGTAACGGTTACG
CAAGACTCATCATTACAAGACGGCGAATTTATTTACAAAGTCAAGCTGCGTGGAACAAATTTCCCATCCG
ATGGCCCTGTAATGCAGAAGAAAACAATGGGTTGGGAAGCATCAACGGAGCGAATGTACCCCGAGGATGG
GGCACTGAAGGGTGAGATAAAGATGCGCCTGAAGCTGAAGGACGGCGGACACTACGATGCCGAGGTGAAA
ACCACATACATGGCGAAGAAGCCGGTACAACTGCCAGGTGCCTACAAGACGGATATAAAATTAGATATAA
CCAGCCACAATGAGGACTACACCATTGTGGAGCAATACGAACGGGCCGAGGGAAGACATAGCACCGGGGC
A
